Addgene plasmid #205598: pcDNA3.1_ADAR2DD_E488Q
Purpose: expresses human ADAR2 deaminase domain (E488Q hyperactive mutant) in mammalian cells
Depositing lab: Marc Friedlander. Publication: Detection of transcriptome-wide microRNA-target interactions in single cells with agoTRIBE. Sekar V, Marmol-Sanchez E, Kalogeropoulos P, Stanicek L, Sagredo EA, Widmark A, Doukoumopoulos E, Bonath F, Biryukova I, Friedlander MR. Nat Biotechnol. 2023 Sep 21. doi: 10.1038/s41587-023-01951-0. PubMed 37735263.
Backbone
  Vector backbone: pcDNA3.1
  Vector type: Mammalian Expression
Growth in bacteria
  Bacterial resistance: Ampicillin, 100 μg/mL
  Growth temperature: 37°C
  Growth strain: DH5alpha
  Copy number: Unknown
Gene/Insert
  Gene/Insert name: ADAR2 deaminase domain
  Species: H. sapiens (human)
  Mutation: E488Q hyperactive mutation
  Entrez Gene: ADARB1 (a.k.a. ADAR2, DRABA2, DRADA2, NEDHYMS, RED1)
Terms and licenses: Academic/Nonprofit Terms; Industry Terms: Not Available to Industry
Depositor comments: Please visit https://www.biorxiv.org/content/10.1101/2022.08.10.503472v1 for bioRxiv preprint.
How to cite: pcDNA3.1_ADAR2DD_E488Q was a gift from Marc Friedlander (Addgene plasmid # 205598 ; http://n2t.net/addgene:205598 ; RRID:Addgene_205598)
