[The description below was written by a language model from this plasmid's Addgene catalogue record and pLannotate feature annotations shown in this document.]
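Description:
pcDNA3.1_ADAR2DD_E488Q is a mammalian expression plasmid built on the pcDNA3.1 backbone that expresses the isolated deaminase domain of human ADAR2 (gene ADARB1) carrying the E488Q substitution, a mutation recorded as hyperactive. The sequenced plasmid is about 6.5 kb. In E. coli it is maintained through a high-copy ColE1/pUC-type origin and selected with ampicillin via the β-lactamase gene and its own promoter. An f1 phage origin is also present, along with short remnants of lac regulatory sequence and a bom fragment that are typical backbone carry-over.

The payload is a roughly 1.2 kb coding region placed downstream of the human cytomegalovirus immediate-early enhancer and promoter and terminated by the bovine growth hormone polyadenylation signal, giving strong constitutive expression after transfection. The automated annotation labels this ORF as a fragment of rat Adarb1, which reflects the closest database match to a highly conserved protein; the catalogue entry states the insert is human. No epitope tag, reporter or fusion partner is annotated. A separate cassette with the SV40 early promoter, the neomycin phosphotransferase gene and the SV40 poly(A) signal allows G418 selection of stably transfected mammalian cells. The small fragments annotated as HIV-1 LTR, ble and a second SV40 promoter are short partial hits rather than functional elements.

ADAR2 catalyses adenosine-to-inosine editing in double-stranded RNA. The associated publication describes detecting microRNA–target interactions in single cells through editing-based marking of transcripts. An untethered deaminase domain like this one could plausibly serve as a control for background editing in that approach, though the record does not state this role.
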