Features (pLannotate 1.2.2; 19 found; start..end, strand, type, name):
     22..74      -  misc_feature   bom (fragment): basis of mobility region from pBR322
    229..608     +  enhancer       CMV enhancer: human cytomegalovirus immediate early enhancer
    609..812     +  promoter       CMV promoter: human cytomegalovirus (CMV) immediate early promoter
    808..841     +  LTR            5' LTR (truncated) (fragment): truncated 5' long terminal repeat (LTR) from HIV-1
    868..2061    +  CDS            Adarb1 (fragment): RED1_RAT - Also known as Red1. Experimental evidence at protein level: Swiss-Prot protein existence level 1. Catalyzes the hydrolytic deamination of adenosine to inosine in double-stranded RNA (dsRNA) referred to as A-to-I RNA editing. This may affect gene expression and function in a number of ways that include mRNA translation by changing codons and hence the amino acid sequence of proteins; pre-mRNA splicing by altering splice site recognition sequences; RNA stability by changing sequences involved in nuclease recognition; genetic stability in the case of RNA virus genomes by changing seque
   2115..2339    +  polyA_signal   bGH poly(A) signal: bovine growth hormone polyadenylation signal
   2343..2364    +  promoter       SV40 promoter (fragment): SV40 enhancer and early promoter
   2385..2813    +  rep_origin     f1 ori (sequence partly withheld): f1 bacteriophage origin of replication; arrow indicates direction of (+) strand synthesis
   2827..3156    +  promoter       SV40 promoter: SV40 enhancer and early promoter
   3223..4014    +  CDS            neo: KKA2_KLEPN - Also known as kan, nptII. Experimental evidence at protein level: Swiss-Prot protein existence level 1. Resistance to kanamycin, neomycin, paromomycin, ribostamycin, butirosin and gentamicin B. From Klebsiella pneumoniae.
   4038..4196    +  CDS            ble (fragment): BLE_KLEPN - Experimental evidence at protein level: Swiss-Prot protein existence level 1. Binding protein with a strong affinity to the bleomycin family of antibiotics. Binds to CL990; an antimitotic-antibiotic compound. From Klebsiella pneumoniae.
   4191..4312    +  polyA_signal   SV40 poly(A) signal: SV40 polyadenylation signal
   4385..4401    -  protein_bind   lac operator: The lac repressor binds to the lac operator to inhibit transcription in E. coli. This inhibition can be relieved by adding lactose or isopropyl-β-D-thiogalactopyranoside (IPTG). lac repressor encoded by lacI
   4409..4439    -  promoter       lac promoter: promoter for the E. coli lac operon
   4454..4475    -  protein_bind   CAP binding site: CAP binding activates transcription in the presence of cAMP. E. coli catabolite activator protein
   4488..4580    -  CDS            lacI (fragment): lac repressor; lacI; The lac repressor binds to the lac operator to inhibit transcription in E. coli. This inhibition can be relieved by adding lactose or isopropyl-β-D-thiogalactopyranoside (IPTG).
   4763..5351    -  rep_origin     ori: high-copy-number ColE1/pMB1/pBR322/pUC origin of replication
   5522..6382    -  CDS            AmpR: β-lactamase; bla; confers resistance to ampicillin, carbenicillin, and related antibiotics
   6383..6487    -  promoter       AmpR promoter: bla
>Addgene plasmid #205598 | pcDNA3.1_ADAR2DD_E488Q | addgene full sequence | sequence record 409389 | Addgene NGS Result
TCGGGAGATCTCCCGATCCCCTATGGTGCACTCTCAGTACAATCTGCTCTGATGCCGCATAGTTAAGCCA
GTATCTGCTCCCTGCTTGTGTGTTGGAGGTCGCTGAGTAGTGCGCGAGCAAAATTTAAGCTACAACAAGG
CAAGGCTTGACCGACAATTGCATGAAGAATCTGCTTAGGGTTAGGCGTTTTGCGCTGCTTCGCGATGTAC
GGGCCAGATATACGCGTTGACATTGATTATTGACTAGTTATTAATAGTAATCAATTACGGGGTCATTAGT
TCATAGCCCATATATGGAGTTCCGCGTTACATAACTTACGGTAAATGGCCCGCCTGGCTGACCGCCCAAC
GACCCCCGCCCATTGACGTCAATAATGACGTATGTTCCCATAGTAACGCCAATAGGGACTTTCCATTGAC
GTCAATGGGTGGAGTATTTACGGTAAACTGCCCACTTGGCAGTACATCAAGTGTATCATATGCCAAGTAC
GCCCCCTATTGACGTCAATGACGGTAAATGGCCCGCCTGGCATTATGCCCAGTACATGACCTTATGGGAC
TTTCCTACTTGGCAGTACATCTACGTATTAGTCATCGCTATTACCATGGTGATGCGGTTTTGGCAGTACA
TCAATGGGCGTGGATAGCGGTTTGACTCACGGGGATTTCCAAGTCTCCACCCCATTGACGTCAATGGGAG
TTTGTTTTGGCACCAAAATCAACGGGACTTTCCAAAATGTCGTAACAACTCCGCCCCATTGACGCAAATG
GGCGGTAGGCGTGTACGGTGGGAGGTCTATATAAGCAGAGCTCTCTGGCTAACTAGAGAACCCACTGCTT
ACTGGCTTATCGAAATTAATACGACTCACTATAGGGAGACCCAAGCTGGCTAGCGCCACCATGCAGCTGC
ATTTACCGCAGGTTTTAGCTGACGCTGTCTCACGCCTGGTCCTGGGTAAGTTTGGTGACCTGACCGACAA
CTTCTCCTCCCCTCACGCTCGCAGAAAAGTGCTGGCTGGAGTCGTCATGACAACAGGCACAGATGTTAAA
GATGCCAAGGTGATAAGTGTTTCTACAGGAACAAAATGTATTAATGGTGAATACATGAGTGATCGTGGCC
TTGCATTAAATGACTGCCATGCAGAAATAATATCTCGGAGATCCTTGCTCAGATTTCTTTATACACAACT
TGAGCTTTACTTAAATAACAAAGATGATCAAAAAAGATCCATCTTTCAGAAATCAGAGCGAGGGGGGTTT
AGGCTGAAGGAGAATGTCCAGTTTCATCTGTACATCAGCACCTCTCCCTGTGGAGATGCCAGAATCTTCT
CACCACATGAGCCAATCCTGGAAGAACCAGCAGATAGACACCCAAATCGTAAAGCAAGAGGACAGCTACG
GACCAAAATAGAGTCTGGTCAGGGGACGATTCCAGTGCGCTCCAATGCGAGCATCCAAACGTGGGACGGG
GTGCTGCAAGGGGAGCGGCTGCTCACCATGTCCTGCAGTGACAAGATTGCACGCTGGAACGTGGTGGGCA
TCCAGGGATCCCTGCTCAGCATTTTCGTGGAGCCCATTTACTTCTCGAGCATCATCCTGGGCAGCCTTTA
CCACGGGGACCACCTTTCCAGGGCCATGTACCAGCGGATCTCCAACATAGAGGACCTGCCACCTCTCTAC
ACCCTCAACAAGCCTTTGCTCAGTGGCATCAGCAATGCAGAAGCACGGCAGCCAGGGAAGGCCCCCAACT
TCAGTGTCAACTGGACGGTAGGCGACTCCGCTATTGAGGTCATCAACGCCACGACTGGGAAGGATGAGCT
GGGCCGCGCGTCCCGCCTGTGTAAGCACGCGTTGTACTGTCGCTGGATGCGTGTGCACGGCAAGGTTCCC
TCCCACTTACTACGCTCCAAGATTACCAAACCCAACGTGTACCATGAGTCCAAGCTGGCGGCAAAGGAGT
ACCAGGCCGCCAAGGCGCGTCTGTTCACAGCCTTCATCAAGGCGGGGCTGGGGGCCTGGGTGGAGAAGCC
CACCGAGCAGGACCAGTTCTCACTCACGCCCTGAGCGGCCGCTCGAGTCTAGAGGGCCCGTTTAAACCCG
CTGATCAGCCTCGACTGTGCCTTCTAGTTGCCAGCCATCTGTTGTTTGCCCCTCCCCCGTGCCTTCCTTG
ACCCTGGAAGGTGCCACTCCCACTGTCCTTTCCTAATAAAATGAGGAAATTGCATCGCATTGTCTGAGTA
GGTGTCATTCTATTCTGGGGGGTGGGGTGGGGCAGGACAGCAAGGGGGAGGATTGGGAAGACAATAGCAG
GCATGCTGGGGATGCGGTGGGCTCTATGGCTTCTGAGGCGGAAAGAACCAGCTGGGGCTCTAGGGGGTAT
CCCC
[124 nt withheld, positions 2385-2508]
C
[91 nt withheld, positions 2510-2600]
A
[49 nt withheld, positions 2602-2650]
CCTTTGACGTTGGAGTCCACGTTCTTT
[37 nt withheld, positions 2678-2714]
ACCCTATCTCGGTCTATTCTTTTGATTTATAAGGGATTTTGCCGATTTCGGCCTATTGGTTAAAAAATGA
GCTGATTTAACAAAAATTTAACGCGAATTAATTCTGTGGAATGTGTGTCAGTTAGGGTGTGGAAAGTCCC
CAGGCTCCCCAGCAGGCAGAAGTATGCAAAGCATGCATCTCAATTAGTCAGCAACCAGGTGTGGAAAGTC
CCCAGGCTCCCCAGCAGGCAGAAGTATGCAAAGCATGCATCTCAATTAGTCAGCAACCATAGTCCCGCCC
CTAACTCCGCCCATCCCGCCCCTAACTCCGCCCAGTTCCGCCCATTCTCCGCCCCATGGCTGACTAATTT
TTTTTATTTATGCAGAGGCCGAGGCCGCCTCTGCCTCTGAGCTATTCCAGAAGTAGTGAGGAGGCTTTTT
TGGAGGCCTAGGCTTTTGCAAAAAGCTCCCGGGAGCTTGTATATCCATTTTCGGATCTGATCAAGAGACA
GGATGAGGATCGTTTCGCATGATTGAACAAGATGGATTGCACGCAGGTTCTCCGGCCGCTTGGGTGGAGA
GGCTATTCGGCTATGACTGGGCACAACAGACAATCGGCTGCTCTGATGCCGCCGTGTTCCGGCTGTCAGC
GCAGGGGCGCCCGGTTCTTTTTGTCAAGACCGACCTGTCCGGTGCCCTGAATGAACTGCAGGACGAGGCA
GCGCGGCTATCGTGGCTGGCCACGACGGGCGTTCCTTGCGCAGCTGTGCTCGACGTTGTCACTGAAGCGG
GAAGGGACTGGCTGCTATTGGGCGAAGTGCCGGGGCAGGATCTCCTGTCATCTCACCTTGCTCCTGCCGA
GAAAGTATCCATCATGGCTGATGCAATGCGGCGGCTGCATACGCTTGATCCGGCTACCTGCCCATTCGAC
CACCAAGCGAAACATCGCATCGAGCGAGCACGTACTCGGATGGAAGCCGGTCTTGTCGATCAGGATGATC
TGGACGAAGAGCATCAGGGGCTCGCGCCAGCCGAACTGTTCGCCAGGCTCAAGGCGCGCATGCCCGACGG
CGAGGATCTCGTCGTGACCCATGGCGATGCCTGCTTGCCGAATATCATGGTGGAAAATGGCCGCTTTTCT
GGATTCATCGACTGTGGCCGGCTGGGTGTGGCGGACCGCTATCAGGACATAGCGTTGGCTACCCGTGATA
TTGCTGAAGAGCTTGGCGGCGAATGGGCTGACCGCTTCCTCGTGCTTTACGGTATCGCCGCTCCCGATTC
GCAGCGCATCGCCTTCTATCGCCTTCTTGACGAGTTCTTCTGAGCGGGACTCTGGGGTTCGAAATGACCG
ACCAAGCGACGCCCAACCTGCCATCACGAGATTTCGATTCCACCGCCGCCTTCTATGAAAGGTTGGGCTT
CGGAATCGTTTTCCGGGACGCCGGCTGGATGATCCTCCAGCGCGGGGATCTCATGCTGGAGTTCTTCGCC
CACCCCAACTTGTTTATTGCAGCTTATAATGGTTACAAATAAAGCAATAGCATCACAAATTTCACAAATA
AAGCATTTTTTTCACTGCATTCTAGTTGTGGTTTGTCCAAACTCATCAATGTATCTTATCATGTCTGTAT
ACCGTCGACCTCTAGCTAGAGCTTGGCGTAATCATGGTCATAGCTGTTTCCTGTGTGAAATTGTTATCCG
CTCACAATTCCACACAACATACGAGCCGGAAGCATAAAGTGTAAAGCCTGGGGTGCCTAATGAGTGAGCT
AACTCACATTAATTGCGTTGCGCTCACTGCCCGCTTTCCAGTCGGGAAACCTGTCGTGCCAGCTGCATTA
ATGAATCGGCCAACGCGCGGGGAGAGGCGGTTTGCGTATTGGGCGCTCTTCCGCTTCCTCGCTCACTGAC
TCGCTGCGCTCGGTCGTTCGGCTGCGGCGAGCGGTATCAGCTCACTCAAAGGCGGTAATACGGTTATCCA
CAGAATCAGGGGATAACGCAGGAAAGAACATGTGAGCAAAAGGCCAGCAAAAGGCCAGGAACCGTAAAAA
GGCCGCGTTGCTGGCGTTTTTCCATAGGCTCCGCCCCCCTGACGAGCATCACAAAAATCGACGCTCAAGT
CAGAGGTGGCGAAACCCGACAGGACTATAAAGATACCAGGCGTTTCCCCCTGGAAGCTCCCTCGTGCGCT
CTCCTGTTCCGACCCTGCCGCTTACCGGATACCTGTCCGCCTTTCTCCCTTCGGGAAGCGTGGCGCTTTC
TCATAGCTCACGCTGTAGGTATCTCAGTTCGGTGTAGGTCGTTCGCTCCAAGCTGGGCTGTGTGCACGAA
CCCCCCGTTCAGCCCGACCGCTGCGCCTTATCCGGTAACTATCGTCTTGAGTCCAACCCGGTAAGACACG
ACTTATCGCCACTGGCAGCAGCCACTGGTAACAGGATTAGCAGAGCGAGGTATGTAGGCGGTGCTACAGA
GTTCTTGAAGTGGTGGCCTAACTACGGCTACACTAGAAGAACAGTATTTGGTATCTGCGCTCTGCTGAAG
CCAGTTACCTTCGGAAAAAGAGTTGGTAGCTCTTGATCCGGCAAACAAACCACCGCTGGTAGCGGTGGTT
TTTTTGTTTGCAAGCAGCAGATTACGCGCAGAAAAAAAGGATCTCAAGAAGATCCTTTGATCTTTTCTAC
GGGGTCTGACGCTCAGTGGAACGAAAACTCACGTTAAGGGATTTTGGTCATGAGATTATCAAAAAGGATC
TTCACCTAGATCCTTTTAAATTAAAAATGAAGTTTTAAATCAATCTAAAGTATATATGAGTAAACTTGGT
CTGACAGTTACCAATGCTTAATCAGTGAGGCACCTATCTCAGCGATCTGTCTATTTCGTTCATCCATAGT
TGCCTGACTCCCCGTCGTGTAGATAACTACGATACGGGAGGGCTTACCATCTGGCCCCAGTGCTGCAATG
ATACCGCGAGACCCACGCTCACCGGCTCCAGATTTATCAGCAATAAACCAGCCAGCCGGAAGGGCCGAGC
GCAGAAGTGGTCCTGCAACTTTATCCGCCTCCATCCAGTCTATTAATTGTTGCCGGGAAGCTAGAGTAAG
TAGTTCGCCAGTTAATAGTTTGCGCAACGTTGTTGCCATTGCTACAGGCATCGTGGTGTCACGCTCGTCG
TTTGGTATGGCTTCATTCAGCTCCGGTTCCCAACGATCAAGGCGAGTTACATGATCCCCCATGTTGTGCA
AAAAAGCGGTTAGCTCCTTCGGTCCTCCGATCGTTGTCAGAAGTAAGTTGGCCGCAGTGTTATCACTCAT
GGTTATGGCAGCACTGCATAATTCTCTTACTGTCATGCCATCCGTAAGATGCTTTTCTGTGACTGGTGAG
TACTCAACCAAGTCATTCTGAGAATAGTGTATGCGGCGACCGAGTTGCTCTTGCCCGGCGTCAATACGGG
ATAATACCGCGCCACATAGCAGAACTTTAAAAGTGCTCATCATTGGAAAACGTTCTTCGGGGCGAAAACT
CTCAAGGATCTTACCGCTGTTGAGATCCAGTTCGATGTAACCCACTCGTGCACCCAACTGATCTTCAGCA
TCTTTTACTTTCACCAGCGTTTCTGGGTGAGCAAAAACAGGAAGGCAAAATGCCGCAAAAAAGGGAATAA
GGGCGACACGGAAATGTTGAATACTCATACTCTTCCTTTTTCAATATTATTGAAGCATTTATCAGGGTTA
TTGTCTCATGAGCGGATACATATTTGAATGTATTTAGAAAAATAAACAAATAGGGGTTCCGCGCACATTT
CCCCGAAAAGTGCCACCTGACGTCGACGGA
